>Addgene plasmid #126341 | pGWB14-LYX123 | addgene full sequence | sequence record 247295 | Addgene NGS Result
TCGGTCTTGCCTTGCTCGTCGGTGATGTACTTCACCAGCTCCGCGAAGTCGCTCTTCTTGATGGAGCGCA
TGGGGACGTGCTTGGCAATCACGCGCACCCCCCGGCCGTTTTAGCGGCTAAAAAAGTCATGGCTCTGCCC
TCGGGCGGACCACGCCCATCATGACCTTGCCAAGCTCGTCCTGCTTCTCTTCGATCTTCGCCAGCAGGGC
GAGGATCGTGGCATCACCGAACCGCGCCGTGCGCGGGTCGTCGGTGAGCCAGAGTTTCAGCAGGCCGCCC
AGGCGGCCCAGGTCGCCATTGATGCGGGCCAGCTCGCGGACGTGCTCATAGTCCACGACGCCCGTGATTT
TGTAGCCCTGGCCGACGGCCAGCAGGTAGGCCGACAGGCTCATGCCGGCCGCCGCCGCCTTTTCCTCAAT
CGCTCTTCGTTCGTCTGGAAGGCAGTACACCTTGATAGGTGGGCTGCCCTTCCTGGTTGGCTTGGTTTCA
TCAGCCATCCGCTTGCCCTCATCTGTTACGCCGGCGGTAGCCGGCCAGCCTCGCAGAGCAGGATTCCCGT
TGAGCACCGCCAGGTGCGAATAAGGGACAGTGAAGAAGGAACACCCGCTCGCGGGTGGGCCTACTTCACC
TATCCTGCCCGGCTGACGCCGTTGGATACACCAAGGAAAGTCTACACGAACCCTTTGGCAAAATCCTGTA
TATCGTGCGAAAAAGGATGGATATACCGAAAAAATCGCTATAATGACCCCGAAGCAGGGTTATGCAGCGG
AAAAGCGCCACGCTTCCCGAAGGGAGAAAGGCGGACAGGTATCCGGTAAGCGGCAGGGTCGGAACAGGAG
AGCGCACGAGGGAGCTTCCAGGGGGAAACGCCTGGTATCTTTATAGTCCTGTCGGGTTTCGCCACCTCTG
ACTTGAGCGTCGATTTTTGTGATGCTCGTCAGGGGGGCGGAGCCTATGGAAAAACGCCAGCAACGCGGCC
TTTTTACGGTTCCTGGCCTTTTGCTGGCCTTTTGCTCACATGTTCTTTCCTGCGTTATCCCCTGATTCTG
TGGATAACCGTATTACCGCCTTTGAGTGAGCTGATACCGCTCGCCGCAGCCGAACGACCGAGCGCAGCGA
GTCAGTGAGCGAGGAAGCGGAAGAGCGCCAGAAGGCCGCCAGAGAGGCCGAGCGCGGCCGTGAGGCTTGG
ACGCTAGGGCAGGGCATGAAAAAGCCCGTAGCGGGCTGCTACGGGCGTCTGACGCGGTGGAAAGGGGGAG
GGGATGTTGTCTACATGGCTCTGCTGTAGTGAGTGGGTTGCGCTCCGGCAGCGGTCCTGATCAATCGTCA
CCCTTTCTCGGTCCTTCAACGTTCCTGACAACGAGCCTCCTTTTCGCCAATCCATCGACAATCACCGCGA
GTCCCTGCTCGAACGCTGCGTCCGGACCGGCTTCGTCGAAGGCGTCTATCGCGGCCCGCAACAGCGGCGA
GAGCGGAGCCTGTTCAACGGTGCCGCCGCGCTCGCCGGCATCGCTGTCGCCGGCCTGCTCCTCAAGCACG
GCCCCAACAGTGAAGTAGCTGATTGTCATCAGCGCATTGACGGCGTCCCCGGCCGAAAAACCCGCCTCGC
AGAGGAAGCGAAGCTGCGCGTCGGCCGTTTCCATCTGCGGTGCGCCCGGTCGCGTGCCGGCATGGATGCG
CGCGCCATCGCGGTAGGCGAGCAGCGCCTGCCTGAAGCTGCGGGCATTCCCGATCAGAAATGAGCGCCAG
TCGTCGTCGGCTCTCGGCACCGAATGCGTATGATTCTCCGCCAGCATGGCTTCGGCCAGTGCGTCGAGCA
GCGCCCGCTTGTTCCTGAAGTGCCAGTAAAGCGCCGGCTGCTGAACCCCCAACCGTTCCGCCAGTTTGCG
TGTCGTCAGACCGTCTACGCCGACCTCGTTCAACAGGTCCAGGGCGGCACGGATCACTGTATTCGGCTGC
AACTTTGTCATGCTTGACACTTTATCACTGATAAACATAATATGTCCACCAACTTATCAGTGATAAAGAA
TCCGCGCGTTCAATCGGACCAGCGGAGGCTGGTCCGGAGGCCAGACGTGAAACCCAACATACCCCTGATC
GTAATTCTGAGCACTGTCGCGCTCGACGCTGTCGGCATCGGCCTGATTATGCCGGTGCTGCCGGGCCTCC
TGCGCGATCTGGTTCACTCGAACGACGTCACCGCCCACTATGGCATTCTGCTGGCGCTGTATGCGTTGGT
GCAATTTGCCTGCGCACCTGTGCTGGGCGCGCTGTCGGATCGTTTCGGGCGGCGGCCAATCTTGCTCGTC
TCGCTGGCCGGCGCCAGATCTGGGGAACCCTGTGGTTGGCATGCACATACAAATGGACGAACGGATAAAC
CTTTTCACGCCCTTTTAAATATCCGATTATTCTAATAAACGCTCTTTTCTCTTAGGTTTACCCGCCAATA
TATCCTGTCAAACACTGATAGTTTAAACGTTGCGATTAAGAATTCGAGCTCGGTACCCCCCTACTCCAAA
AATGTCAAAGATACAGTCTCAGAAGACCAAAGGGCTATTGAGACTTTTCAACAAAGGGTAATTTCGGGAA
ACCTCCTCGGATTCCATTGCCCAGCTATCTGTCACTTCATCGAAAGGACAGTAGAAAAGGAAGGTGGCTC
CTACAAATGCCATCATTGCGATAAAGGAAAGGCTATCATTCAAGATGCCTCTGCCGACAGTGGTCCCAAA
GATGGACCCCCACCCACGAGGAGCATCGTGGAAAAAGAAGACGTTCCAACCACGTCTTCAAAGCAAGTGG
ATTGATGTGACATCTCCACTGACGTAAGGGATGACGCACAATCCCACTATCCTTCGCAAGACCCTTCCTC
TATATAAGGAAGTTCATTTCATTTGGAGAGGACAGCCCAAGCTTCGACTCTAGAGGATCCCCTTAAATCG
ATATGGAACGAGCTATACAAGGAAACGACGCTAGGGAACAAGCTAACAGTGAACGTTGGGATGGAGGATC
AGGAGGTACCACTTCTCCCTTCAAACTTCCTGACGAAAGTCCGAGTTGGACTGAGTGGCGGCTACATAAC
GATGAGACGAATTCGAATCAAGATAATCCCCTTGGTTTCAAGGAAAGCTGGGGTTTCGGGAAAGTTGTAT
TTAAGAGATATCTCAGATACGACAGGACGGAAGCTTCACTGCACAGAGTCCTTGGATCTTGGACGGGAGA
TTCGGTTAACTATGCAGCATCTCGATTTTTCGGTTTCGACCAGATCGGATGTACCTATAGTATTCGGTTT
CGAGGAGTTAGTATCACCGTTTCTGGAGGGTCTCGAACTCTTCAGCATCTCTGTGAGATGGCAATTCGGT
CTAAGCAAGAACTGCTACAGCTTGCCCCAATCGAAGTGGAAAGTAATGTATCAAGAGGATGCCCTGAAGG
TACTCAAACCTTCGAAAAAGAAAGCGAGTAAGTCGAGGGCGAGCTCGAATTCGGTACGCTGAAATCACCA
GTCTCTCTCTACAAATCTATCTCTCTCTATTTTCTCCATAAATAATGTGTGAGTAGTTTCCCGATAAGGG
AAATTAGGGTTCTTATAGGGTTTCGCTCATGTGTTGAGCATATAAGAAACCCTTAGTATGTATTTGTATT
TGTAAAATACTTCTATCAATAAAATTTCTAATTCCTAAAACCAAAATCCAGTACTAAAATCCAGATCTCC
CTGCAGGTCCCCAGATTAGCCTTTTCAATTTCAGAAAGAATGCTAACCCACAGATGGTTAGAGAGGCTTA
CGCAGCAGGTCTCATCAAGACGATCTACCCGAGCAATAATCTCCAGGAAATCAAATACCTTCCCAAGAAG
GTTAAAGATGCAGTCAAAAGATTCAGGACTAACTGCATCAAGAACACAGAGAAAGATATATTTCTCAAGA
TCAGAAGTACTATTCCAGTATGGACGATTCAAGGCTTGCTTCACAAACCAAGGCAAGTAATAGAGATTGG
AGTCTCTAAAAAGGTAGTTCCCACTGAATCAAAGGCCATGGAGTCAAAGATTCAAATAGAGGACCTAACA
GAACTCGCCGTAAAGACTGGCGAACAGTTCATACAGAGTCTCTTACGACTCAATGACAAGAAGAAAATCT
TCGTCAACATGGTGGAGCACGACACACTTGTCTACTCCAAAAATATCAAAGATACAGTCTCAGAAGACCA
AAGGGCAATTGAGACTTTTCAACAAAGGGTAATATCCGGAAACCTCCTCGGATTCCATTGCCCAGCTATC
TGTCACTTTATTGTGAAGATAGTGGAAAAGGAAGGTGGCTCCTACAAATGCCATCATTGCGATAAAGGAA
AGGCCATCGTTGAAGATGCCTCTGCCGACAGTGGTCCCAAAGATGGACCCCCACCCACGAGGAGCATCGT
GGAAAAAGAAGACGTTCCAACCACGTCTTCAAAGCAAGTGGATTGATGTGATATCTCCACTGACGTAAGG
GATGACGCACAATCCCACTATCCTTCGCAAGACCCTTCCTCTATATAAGGAAGTTCATTTCATTTGGAGA
GAACACGGGGGACAAGTTTGTACAAAAAAGCAGGCTCCACCACTAGTATGTGTAGCAGAGGGCATTGGAG
ACCTCATGAAGATGAGAAACTCCGGGAGTTAGTCGCTAAATATGGACCTCATAATTGGAATGCTATTGCT
GAAAACTTGCAAGGCAGATCAGGGAAGAGTTGTAGGTTGAGATGGTACAATCAGTTGGATCCAAGAATAA
ACAGAAGCCCATTCACAGAAGAGGAAGAAGAAAGACTACTTGCCTCTCACAGAATTCATGGGAATAGATG
GGCTATAATTGCTAGGCTTTTTCCAGGTCGTACTGATAATGCTGTTAAAAATCATTGGCACGTTATTATG
TCAAGAAGATGCAGAGAAAGATCTAAGATTTATTCTATGAGAAATATTGCTGCTGCCCCTAAATCAACAA
GCCAACAAGACATGAATACGACTTCACCGAGTGATCATCTGCATGATGATAATAATATCCACAATATCAT
GAGAAAAAGAAGTTCCAATATTTCTATTGACCATCATCACCAATTATTAGAAAGATTTAATTATTATCCT
TTCACTAATAATAATTCCCTTTATCCAAAAGAGCTTCATTTCAATCACCTTCCAGCTCATCATTTGAAGA
TGGATGAAGGCAAGAATAATGAAGCAGTGGAATGTTATGACTTTCTACGAGTGAATACAGGCTCAAATAA
AAGTGAAGTTGTAGAGGATAATATTACAAGAAGGGATGCTGAGGAAGTGGAACAAGAAGCTGGGGATAAT
AATTCCCTACAAAGCAAGGCTCCAGTGCGCTTTATAGATTTCCTCTCAGTTGGAGATTCATCGCCCGGGG
ACCCAGCTTTCTTGTACAAAGTGGTTGATAACAGCGGGTTAATTAACATCTTTTACCCATACGATGTTCC
TGACTATGCGGGCTATCCCTATGACGTCCCGGACTATGCAGGATCCTATCCATATGACGTTCCAGATTAC
GCTGCTCAGTGCAGCGCTTAGAGCTCGAATTTCCCCGATCGTTCAAACATTTGGCAATAAAGTTTCTTAA
GATTGAATCCTGTTGCCGGTCTTGCGATGATTATCATATAATTTCTGTTGAATTACGTTAAGCATGTAAT
AATTAACATGTAATGCATGACGTTATTTATGAGATGGGTTTTTATGATTAGAGTCCCGCAATTATACATT
TAATACGCGATAGAAAACAAAATATAGCGCGCAAACTAGGATAAATTATCGCGCGCGGTGTCATCTATGT
TACTAGATCGGGAATTAGCTTCATCAACGCAAGACATGCGCACGACCGTCTGACAGGAGAGGAATTTCCG
ACGAGCACAGAAAGGACTTGCTCTTGGACGTAGGCCTATTTCTCAGGCACATGTATCAAGTGTTCGGACG
TGGGTTTTCGATGGTGTATCAGCCGCCGCCAACTGGGAGATGAGGAGGCTTTCTTGGGGGGCAGTCAGCA
GTTCATTTCACAAGACAGAGGAACTTGTAAGGAGATGCACTGATTTATCTTGGCGCAAACCAGCAGGACG
AATTAGTGGGAATAGCCCGCGAATATCTAAGTTATGCCTGTCGGCATGAGCAGAAACTTCCAATTCGAAA
CAGTTTGGAGAGGTTGTTTTTGGGCATACCTTTTGTTAGTCAGCCTCTCGATTGCTCATCGTCATTACAC
AGTACCGAAGTTTGATCGATCTAGTAACATAGATGACACCGCGCGCGATAATTTATCCTAGTTTGCGCGC
TATATTTTGTTTTCTATCGCGTATTAAATGTATAATTGCGGGACTCTAATCATAAAAACCCATCTCATAA
ATAACGTCATGCATTACATGTTAATTATTACATGCTTAACGTAATTCAACAGAAATTATATGATAATCAT
CGCAAGACCGGCAACAGGATTCAATCTTAAGAAACTTTATTGCCAAATGTTTGAACGATCTGCTTCGACG
CACTCCTTCTTTACTCCACCATCTCGTCCTTATTGAAAACGTGGGTAGCACCAAAACGAATCAAGTCGCT
GGAACTGAAGTTACCAATCACGCTGGATGATTTGCCAGTTGGATTAATCTTGCCTTTCCCCGCATGAATA
ATATTGATGAATGCATGCGTGAGGGGTATTTCGATTTTGGCAATAGCTGCAATTGCCGCGACATCCTCCA
ACGAGCATAATTCTTCAGAAAAATAGCGATGTTCCATGTTGTCAGGGCATGCATGATGCACGTTATGAGG
TGACGGTGCTAGGCAGTATTCCCTCAAAGTTTCATAGTCAGTATCATATTCATCATTGCATTCCTGCAAG
AGAGAATTGAGACGCAATCCACACGCTGCGGCAACCTTCCGGCGTTCGTGGTCTATTTGCTCTTGGACGT
TGCAAACGTAAGTGTTGGATCCCGGTCGGCATCTACTCTATTCCTTTGCCCTCGGACGAGTGCTGGGGCG
TCGGTTTCCACTATCGGCGAGTACTTCTACACAGCCATCGGTCCAGACGGCCGCGCTTCTGCGGGCGATT
TGTGTACGCCCGACAGTCCCGGCTCCGGATCGGACGATTGCGTCGCATCGACCCTGCGCCCAAGCTGCAT
CATCGAAATTGCCGTCAACCAAGCTCTGATAGAGTTGGTCAAGACCAATGCGGAGCATATACGCCCGGAG
CCGCGGCGATCCTGCAAGCTCCGGATGCCTCCGCTCGAAGTAGCGCGTCTGCTGCTCCATACAAGCCAAC
CACGGCCTCCAGAAGAAGATGTTGGCGACCTCGTATTGGGAATCCCCGAACATCGCCTCGCTCCAGTCAA
TGACCGCTGTTATGCGGCCATTGTCCGTCAGGACATTGTTGGAGCCGAAATCCGCGTGCACGAGGTGCCG
GACTTCGGGGCAGTCCTCGGCCCAAAGCATCAGCTCATCGAGAGCCTGCGCGACGGACGCACTGACGGTG
TCGTCCATCACAGTTTGCCAGTGATACACATGGGGATCAGCAATCGCGCATATGAAATCACGCCATGTAG
TGTATTGACCGATTCCTTGCGGTCCGAATGGGCCGAACCCGCTCGTCTGGCTAAGATCGGCCGCAGCGAT
CGCATCCATGGCCTCCGCGACCGGCTGCAGAACAGCGGGCAGTTCGGTTTCAGGCAGGTCTTGCAACGTG
ACACCCTGTGCACGGCGGGAGATGCAATAGGTCAGGCTCTCGCTGAATTCCCCAATGTCAAGCACTTCCG
GAATCGGGAGCGCGGCCGATGCAAAGTGCCGATAAACATAACGATCTTTGTAGAAACCATCGGCGCAGCT
ATTTACCCGCAGGACATATCCACGCCCTCCTACATCGAAGCTGAAAGCACGAGATTCTTCGCCCTCCGAG
AGCTGCATCAGGTCGGAGACGCTGTCGAACTTTTCGATCAGAAACTTCTCGACAGACGTCGCGGTGAGTT
CAGGCTTTTTCATATCGGGGTCGTCCTCTCCAAATGAAATGAACTTCCTTATATAGAGGAAGGGTCTTGC
GAAGGATAGTGGGATTGTGCGTCATCCCTTACGTCAGTGGAGATATCACATCAATCCACTTGCTTTGAAG
ACGTGGTTGGAACGTCTTCTTTTTCCACGATGCTCCTCGTGGGTGGGGGTCCATCTTTGGGACCACTGTC
GGCAGAGGCATCTTGAACGATAGCCTTTCCTTTATCGCAATGATGGCATTTGTAGGTGCCACCTTCCTTT
TCTACTGTCCTTTTGATGAAGTGACAGATAGCTGGGCAATGGAATCCGAGGAGGTTTCCCGATATTACCC
TTTGTTGAAAAGTCTCAATAGCCCTTTGGTCTTCTGAGACTGTATCTTTGATATTCTTGGAGTAGACGAG
AGTGTCGTGCTCCACCATGTTGACGGATCTCTAGGACGCGTCGACGCGTCGACGCGTCGACGCGTCGACG
CGTCCTAGAAGCTAATTCACTGGCCGTCGTTTTACAACGTCGTGACTGGGAAAACCCTGGCGTTACCCAA
CTTAATCGCCTTGCAGCACATCCCCCTTTCGCCAGCTGGCGTAATAGCGAAGAGGCCCGCACCGATCGCC
CTTCCCAACAGTTGCGCAGCCTGAATG
[44 nt withheld, positions 8638-8681]
C
[141 nt withheld, positions 8683-8823]
CCTTTGACGTTGGAGTCCACGTTCTTT
[37 nt withheld, positions 8851-8887]
ACCCTATCTCGGGCTATTCTTTTGATTTATAAGGGATTTTGCCGATTTCGGAACCACCATCAAACAGGAT
TTTCGCCTGCTGGGGCAAACCAGCGTGGACCGCTTGCTGCAACTCTCTCAGGGCCAGGCGGTGAAGGGCA
ATCAGCTGTTGCCCGTCTCACTGGTGAAAAGAAAAACCACCCCAGTACATTAAAAACGTCCGCAATGTGT
TATTAAGTTGTCTAAGCGTCAATTTGTTTACACCACAATATATCCTGCCACCAGCCAGCCAACAGCTCCC
CGACCGGCAGCTCGGCACAAAATCACCACTCGATACAGGCAGCCCATCAGTCCGGGACGGCGTCAGCGGG
AGAGCCGTTGTAAGGCGGCAGACTTTGCTCATGTTACCGATGCTATTCGGAAGAACGGCAACTAAGCTGC
CGGGTTTGAAACACGGATGATCTCGCGGAGGGTAGCATGTTGATTGTAACGATGACAGAGCGTTGCTGCC
TGTGATCAAATATCATCTCCCTCGCAGAGATCCGAATTATCAGCCTTCTTATTCATTTCTCGCTTAACCG
TGACAGGCTGTCGATCTTGAGAACTATGCCGACATAATAGGAAATCGCTGGATAAAGCCGCTGAGGAAGC
TGAGTGGCGCTATTTCTTTAGAAGTGAACGTTGACGATATCAACTCCCCTATCCATTGCTCACCGAATGG
TACAGGTCGGGGACCCGAAGTTCCGACTGTCGGCCTGATGCATCCCCGGCTGATCGACCCCAGATCTGGG
GCTGAGAAAGCCCAGTAAGGAAACAACTGTAGGTTCGAGTCGCGAGATCCCCCGGAACCAAAGGAAGTAG
GTTAAACCCGCTCCGATCAGGCCGAGCCACGCCAGGCCGAGAACATTGGTTCCTGTAGGCATCGGGATTG
GCGGATCAAACACTAAAGCTACTGGAACGAGCAGAAGTCCTCCGGCCGCCAGTTGCCAGGCGGTAAAGGT
GAGCAGAGGCACGGGAGGTTGCCACTTGCGGGTCAGCACGGTTCCGAACGCCATGGAAACCGCCCCCGCC
AGGCCCGCTGCGACGCCGACAGGATCTAGCGCTGCGTTTGGTGTCAACACCAACAGCGCCACGCCCGCAG
TTCCGCAAATAGCCCCCAGGACCGCCATCAATCGTATCGGGCTACCTAGCAGAGCGGCAGAGATGAACAC
GACCATCAGCGGCTGCACAGCGCCTACCGTCGCCGCGACCCCGCCCGGCAGGCGGTAGACCGAAATAAAC
AACAAGCTCCAGAATAGCGAAATATTAAGTGCGCCGAGGATGAAGATGCGCATCCACCAGATTCCCGTTG
GAATCTGTCGGACGATCATCACGAGCAATAAACCCGCCGGCAACGCCCGCAGCAGCATACCGGCGACCCC
TCGGCCTCGCTGTTCGGGCTCCACGAAAACGCCGGACAGATGCGCCTTGTGAGCGTCCTTGGGGCCGTCC
TCCTGTTTGAAGACCGACAGCCCAATGATCTCGCCGTCGATGTAGGCGCCGAATGCCACGGCATCTCGCA
ACCGTTCAGCGAACGCCTCCATGGGCTTTTTCTCCTCGTGCTCGTAAACGGACCCGAACATCTCTGGAGC
TTTCTTCAGGGCCGACAATCGGATCTCGCGGAAATCCTGCACGTCGGCCGCTCCAAGCCGTCGAATCTGA
GCCTTAATCACAATTGTCAATTTTAATCCTCTGTTTATCGGCAGTTCGTAGAGCGCGCCGTGCGTCCCGA
GCGATACTGAGCGAAGCAAGTGCGTCGAGCAGTGCCCGCTTGTTCCTGAAATGCCAGTAAAGCGCTGGCT
GCTGAACCCCCAGCCGGAACTGACCCCACAAGGCCCTAGCGTTTGCAATGCACCAGGTCATCATTGACCC
AGGCGTGTTCCACCAGGCCGCTGCCTCGCAACTCTTCGCAGGCTTCGCCGACCTGCTCGCGCCACTTCTT
CACGCGGGTGGAATCCGATCCGCACATGAGGCGGAAGGTTTCCAGCTTGAGCGGGTACGGCTCCCGGTGC
GAGCTGAAATAGTCGAACATCCGTCGGGCCGTCGGCGACAGCTTGCGGTACTTCTCCCATATGAATTTCG
TGTAGTGGTCGCCAGCAAACAGCACGACGATTTCCTCGTCGATCAGGACCTGGCAACGGGACGTTTTCTT
GCCACGGTCCAGGACGCGGAAGCGGTGCAGCAGCGACACCGATTCCAGGTGCCCAACGCGGTCGGACGTG
AAGCCCATCGCCGTCGCCTGTAGGCGCGACAGGCATTCCTCGGCCTTCGTGTAATACCGGCCATTGATCG
ACCAGCCCAGGTCCTGGCAAAGCTCGTAGAACGTGAAGGTGATCGGCTCGCCGATAGGGGTGCGCTTCGC
GTACTCCAACACCTGCTGCCACACCAGTTCGTCATCGTCGGCCCGCAGCTCGACGCCGGTGTAGGTGATC
TTCACGTCCTTGTTGACGTGGAAAATGACCTTGTTTTGCAGCGCCTCGCGCGGGATTTTCTTGTTGCGCG
TGGTGAACAGGGCAGAGCGGGCCGTGTCGTTTGGCATCGCTCGCATCGTGTCCGGCCACGGCGCAATATC
GAACAAGGAAAGCTGCATTTCCTTGATCTGCTGCTTCGTGTGTTTCAGCAACGCGGCCTGCTTGGCCTCG
CTGACCTGTTTTGCCAGGTCCTCGCCGGCGGTTTTTCGCTTCTTGGTCGTCATAGTTCCTCGCGTGTCGA
TGGTCATCGACTTCGCCAAACCTGCCGCCTCCTGTTCGAGACGACGCGAACGCTCCACGGCGGCCGATGG
CGCGGGCAGGGCAGGGGGAGCCAGTTGCACGCTGTCGCGCTCGATCTTGGCCGTAGCTTGCTGGACCATC
GAGCCGACGGACTGGAAGGTTTCGCGGGGCGCACGCATGACGGTGCGGCTTGCGATGGTTTCGGCATCCT
CGGCGGAAAACCCCGCGTCGATCAGTTCTTGCCTGTATGCCTTCCGGTCAAACGTCCGATTCATTCACCC
TCCTTGCGGGATTGCCCCGACTCACGCCGGGGCAATGTGCCCTTATTCCTGATTTGACCCGCCTGGTGCC
TTGGTGTCCAGATAATCCACCTTATCGGCAATGAAGTCGGTCCCGTAGACCGTCTGGCCGTCCTTCTCGT
ACTTGGTATTCCGAATCTTGCCCTGCACGAATACCAGCGACCCCTTGCCCAAATACTTGCCGTGGGCCTC
GGCCTGAGAGCCAAAACACTTGATGCGGAAGAAGTCGGTGCGCTCCTGCTTGTCGCCGGCATCGTTGCGC
CACATCTAGGTACTAAAACAATTCATCCAGTAAAATATAATATTTTATTTTCTCCCAATCAGGCTTGATC
CCCAGTAAGTCAAAAAATAGCTCGACATACTGTTCTTCCCCGATATCCTCCCTGATCGACCGGACGCAGA
AGGCAATGTCATACCACTTGTCCGCCCTGCCGCTTCTCCCAAGATCAATAAAGCCACTTACTTTGCCATC
TTTCACAAAGATGTTGCTGTCTCCCAGGTCGCCGTGGGAAAAGACAAGTTCCTCTTCGGGCTTTTCCGTC
TTTAAAAAATCATACAGCTCGCGCGGATCTTTAAATGGAGTGTCTTCTTCCCAGTTTTCGCAATCCACAT
CGGCCAGATCGTTATTCAGTAAGTAATCCAATTCGGCTAAGCGGCTGTCTAAGCTATTCGTATAGGGACA
ATCCGATATGTCGATGGAGTGAAAGAGCCTGATGCACTCCGCATACAGCTCGATAATCTTTTCAGGGCTT
TGTTCATCTTCATACTCTTCCGAGCAAAGGACGCCATCGGCCTCACTCATGAGCAGATTGCTCCAGCCAT
CATGCCGTTCAAAGTGCAGGACCTTTGGAACAGGCAGCTTTCCTTCCAGCCATAGCATCATGTCCTTTTC
CCGTTCCACATCATAGGTGGTCCCTTTATACCGGCTGTCCGTCATTTTTAAATATAGGTTTTCATTTTCT
CCCACCAGCTTATATACCTTAGCAGGAGACATTCCTTCCGTATCTTTTACGCAGCGGTATTTTTCGATCA
GTTTTTTCAATTCCGGTGATATTCTCATTTTAGCCATTTATTATTTCCTTCCTCTTTTCTACAGTATTTA
AAGATACCCCAAGAAGCTAATTATAACAAGACGAACTCCAATTCACTGTTCCTTGCATTCTAAAACCTTA
AATACCAGAAAACAGCTTTTTCAAAGTTGTTTTCAAAGTTGGCGTATAACATAGTATCGACGGAGCCGAT
TTTGAAACCACAATTATGGGTGATGCTGCCAACTTACTGATTTAGTGTATGATGGTGTTTTTGAGGTGCT
CCAGTGGCTTCTGTTTCTATCAGCTGTCCCTCCTGTTCAGCTACTGACGGGGTGGTGCGTAACGGCAAAA
GCACCGCCGGACATCAGCGCTATCTCTGCTCTCACTGCCGTAAAACATGGCAACTGCAGTTCACTTACAC
CGCTTCTCAACCCGGTACGCACCAGAAAATCATTGATATGGCCATGAATGGCGTTGGATGCCGGGCAACA
GCCCGCATTATGGGCGTTGGCCTCAACACGATTTTACGTCACTTAAAAAACTCAGGCCGCAGTCGGTAAC
CTCGCGCATACAGCCGGGCAGTGACGTCATCGTCTGCGCGGAAATGGACGAACAGTGGGGCTATGTCGGG
GCTAAATCGCGCCAGCGCTGGCTGTTTTACGCGTATGACAGTCTCCGGAAGACGGTTGTTGCGCACGTAT
TCGGTGAACGCACTATGGCGACGCTGGGGCGTCTTATGAGCCTGCTGTCACCCTTTGACGTGGTGATATG
GATGACGGATGGCTGGCCGCTGTATGAATCCCGCCTGAAGGGAAAGCTGCACGTAATCAGCAAGCGATAT
ACGCAGCGAATTGAGCGGCATAACCTGAATCTGAGGCAGCACCTGGCACGGCTGGGACGGAAGTCGCTGT
CGTTCTCAAAATCGGTGGAGCTGCATGACAAAGTCATCGGGCATTATCTGAACATAAAACACTATCAATA
AGTTGGAGTCATTACCCAATTATGATAGAATTTACAAGCTATAAGGTTATTGTCCTGGGTTTCAAGCATT
AGTCCATGCAAGTTTTTATGCTTTGCCCATTCTATAGATATATTGATAAGCGCGCTGCCTATGCCTTGCC
CCCTGAAATCCTTACATACGGCGATATCTTCTATATAAAAGATATATTATCTTATCAGTATTGTCAATAT
ATTCAAGGCAATCTGCCTCCTCATCCTCTTCATCCTCTTCGTCTTGGTAGCTTTTTAAATATGGCGCTTC
ATAGAGTAATTCTGTAAAGGTCCAATTCTCGTTTTCATACCTCGGTATAATCTTACCTATCACCTCAAAT
GGTTCGCTGGGTTTATCGCACCCCCGAACACGAGCACGGCACCCGCGACCACTATGCCAAGAATGCCCAA
GGTAAAAATTGCCGGCCCCGCCATGAAGTCCGTGAATGCCCCGACGGCCGAAGTGAAGGGCAGGCCGCCA
CCCAGGCCGCCGCCCTCACTGCCCGGCACCTGGTCGCTGAATGTCGATGCCAGCACCTGCGGCACGTCAA
TGCTTCCGGGCGTCGCGCTCGGGCTGATCGCCCATCCCGTTACTGCCCCGATCCCGGCAATGGCAAGGAC
TGCCAGCGCTGCCATTTTTGGGGTGAGGCCGTTCGCGGCCGAGGGGCGCAGCCCCTGGGGGGATGGGAGG
CCCGCGTTAGCGGGCCGGGAGGGTTCGAGAAGGGGGGGCACCCCCCTTCGGCGTGCGCGGTCACGCGCAC
AGGGCGCAGCCCTGGTTAAAAACAAGGTTTATAAATATTGGTTTAAAAGCAGGTTAAAAGACAGGTTAGC
GGTGGCCGAAAAACGGGCGGAAACCCTTGCAAATGCTGGATTTTCTGCCTGTGGACAGCCCCTCAAATGT
CAATAGGTGCGCCCCTCATCTGTCAGCACTCTGCCCCTCAAGTGTCAAGGATCGCGCCCCTCATCTGTCA
GTAGTCGCGCCCCTCAAGTGTCAATACCGCAGGGCACTTATCCCCAGGCTTGTCCACATCATCTGTGGGA
AACTCGCGTAAAATCAGGCGTTTTCGCCGATTTGCGAGGCTGGCCAGCTCCACGTCGCCGGCCGAAATCG
AGCCTGCCCCTCATCTGTCAACGCCGCGCCGGGTGAGTCGGCCCCTCAAGTGTCAACGTCCGCCCCTCAT
CTGTCAGTGAGGGCCAAGTTTTCCGCGAGGTATCCACAACGCCGGCGGCCGCGGTGTCTCGCACACGGCT
TCGACGGCGTTTCTGGCGCGTTTGCAGGGCCATAGACGGCCGCCAGCCCAGCGGCGAGGGCAACCAGCCC
GGTGAGCGTCGGAAAGGCGC
Features (pLannotate 1.2.2; 36 found; start..end, strand, type, name):
      3..89      -  CDS            traI (fragment): TRAI6_ECOLX - Experimental evidence at protein level: Swiss-Prot protein existence level 1. The initiation process of transfer DNA synthesis requires the interaction of at least three plasmid-specific components (TraH, I, and J) at the transfer origin resulting in the assembly of a specialised nucleoprotein complex - the relaxosome. Site- and strand-specific cleavage at the transfer origin is dependent on TraI and TraJ. From Escherichia coli.
    127..498     -  CDS            traJ: oriT-recognizing protein; traJ
    531..640     -  oriT           oriT: incP origin of transfer
    772..962     +  rep_origin     ori (fragment): high-copy-number ColE1/pMB1/pBR322/pUC origin of replication
   1321..1971    -  CDS            TetR: tetracycline resistance regulatory protein; tetR
   2077..2326    +  CDS            TcR (fragment): tetracycline efflux protein; tetA; confers resistance to tetracycline
   2436..2460    -  misc_feature   RB T-DNA repeat: right border repeat from nopaline C58 T-DNA
   2490..2508    +  misc_feature   MCS (fragment): pUC18/19 multiple cloning site
   2559..2904    +  promoter       CaMV 35S promoter: strong constitutive promoter from cauliflower mosaic virus
   2856..2902    +  promoter       minimal CaMV 35S promoter: minimal 35S promoter from cauliflower mosaic virus
   2914..2932    -  misc_feature   MCS (fragment): pUC18/19 multiple cloning site
   2943..3458    +  CDS            P19_TBSVC: Experimental evidence at protein level: Swiss-Prot protein existence level 1. Acts as a suppressor of RNA-mediated gene silencing, also known as post-transcriptional gene silencing (PTGS), a mechanism of plant viral defense that limits the accumulation of viral RNAs. Binds to short interfering RNAs (siRNAs) with high affinity. Acts as a molecular caliper to specifically select siRNAs based on the length of the duplex region of the RNA (By similarity). From Tomato bushy stunt virus (strain Cherry) (TBSV).
   3531..3707    +  polyA_signal   CaMV poly(A) signal: cauliflower mosaic virus polyadenylation signal
   4210..4551    +  promoter       CaMV 35S promoter: strong constitutive promoter from cauliflower mosaic virus
   4562..4586    +  protein_bind   attB1: mutant version of attB; recombination site for the Gateway® BP reaction BP Clonase™
   4598..5383    +  CDS            MYB54: MYB54_ARATH - Experimental evidence at protein level: Swiss-Prot protein existence level 1. Transcription factor that regulates secondary cell wall (SCW) biosynthesis, especially in interfascicular and xylary fibers. From Arabidopsis thaliana (Mouse-ear cress).
   5391..5415    -  protein_bind   attB2: mutant version of attB; recombination site for the Gateway® BP reaction BP Clonase™
   5444..5533    +  CDS            3xHA: three tandem HA epitope tags
   5567..5819    +  terminator     NOS terminator: nopaline synthase terminator and poly(A) signal
   6248..6500    -  terminator     NOS terminator: nopaline synthase terminator and poly(A) signal
   6524..6952    -  CDS            nos (fragment): DHNO_AGRT7 - Protein inferred from homology: Swiss-Prot protein existence level 3. From Agrobacterium tumefaciens (strain T37).
   6968..7993    -  CDS            HygR: aminoglycoside phosphotransferase from E. coli; aph(4)-Ia; confers resistance to hygromycin
   8003..8347    -  promoter       CaMV 35S promoter: strong constitutive promoter from cauliflower mosaic virus
   8004..8050    -  promoter       minimal CaMV 35S promoter: minimal 35S promoter from cauliflower mosaic virus
   8485..8640    +  CDS            lacZα (fragment) (sequence partly withheld): LacZα fragment of β-galactosidase; lacZ fragment
   8638..8938    +  rep_origin     M13 ori (fragment) (sequence partly withheld): M13 bacteriophage origin of replication; arrow indicates direction of (+) strand synthesis
   8939..9069    +  CDS            lacI (fragment): lac repressor; lacI; The lac repressor binds to the lac operator to inhibit transcription in E. coli. This inhibition can be relieved by adding lactose or isopropyl-β-D-thiogalactopyranoside (IPTG).
   9123..9147    -  misc_feature   LB T-DNA repeat: left border repeat from nopaline C58 T-DNA
  10604..10723   -  CDS            tetR (fragment): TETR1_ECOLX - Experimental evidence at protein level: Swiss-Prot protein existence level 1. TetR is the repressor of the tetracycline resistance element; its N-terminal region forms a helix-turn-helix structure and binds DNA. Binding of tetracycline to TetR reduces the repressor affinity for the tetracycline resistance gene (tetA) promoter operator sites. From Escherichia coli.
  10743..11891   -  CDS            trfA: trans-acting replication protein that binds to and activates oriV
  12190..12984   -  CDS            KanR: aminoglycoside phosphotransferase; aphA-3; confers resistance to kanamycin
  13176..13943   +  mobile_element IS1: prokaryotic transposable element IS1
  13952..14101   -  CDS            satA (fragment): STA_BACSU - Also known as yyaR. Experimental evidence at protein level: Swiss-Prot protein existence level 1. Involved in resistance to streptothricin, a broad-spectrum antibiotic produced by streptomycetes. Detoxifies streptothricin via acetylation of the beta amino group of the first beta-lysyl moiety of streptothricin. From Bacillus subtilis (strain 168).
  14100..14294   -  CDS            satA (fragment): STA_BACSU - Also known as yyaR. Experimental evidence at protein level: Swiss-Prot protein existence level 1. Involved in resistance to streptothricin, a broad-spectrum antibiotic produced by streptomycetes. Detoxifies streptothricin via acetylation of the beta amino group of the first beta-lysyl moiety of streptothricin. From Bacillus subtilis (strain 168).
  14297..14572   -  CDS            klaC (fragment): KLAC_ECOLX - Also known as telB. Protein predicted: Swiss-Prot protein existence level 4. Belongs to the kla operon, which is associated with cryptic tellurite resistance, and IncW plasmid fertility inhibition. From Escherichia coli.
  14636..15267   -  rep_origin     oriV: incP origin of replication
