[The description below was written by a language model from this plasmid's Addgene catalogue record and pLannotate feature annotations shown in this document.]
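Description:
pGWB14-LYX123 is a plant expression binary vector built on the pGWB14 backbone, intended for Agrobacterium-mediated transient or stable expression of a Nicotiana benthamiana transcription factor (gene model Niben101Scf08137g03011.1). The backbone is of the broad-host-range IncP type. It carries oriV with the trfA replication protein, plus oriT and traJ for mobilisation, which allows low-copy maintenance in both E. coli and Agrobacterium. Bacterial selection is by kanamycin (KanR, aphA-3). The feature table also picks up backbone remnants such as TetR and partial TcR sequences, an IS1 element, and fragments of lacZα, lacI and an M13 origin.

Three expression units lie between the nopaline-type right and left T-DNA border repeats. The main cassette uses a CaMV 35S promoter to drive the transcription factor coding sequence. This sequence is flanked by attB1 and attB2 Gateway sites, although the record lists Gibson cloning as the assembly method. It is fused at its C-terminus to a 3xHA epitope tag and followed by a NOS terminator. The annotation tool labels the open reading frame by similarity to Arabidopsis MYB54, which suggests the insert is a MYB-family factor, but the catalogue entry gives only the N. benthamiana gene identifier. A second 35S-driven cassette encodes the tomato bushy stunt virus P19 silencing suppressor with a CaMV poly(A) signal. This is not mentioned in the catalogue fields, and it would be expected to boost expression in leaf infiltration by blocking post-transcriptional gene silencing. A third cassette, 35S-HygR with a NOS terminator, provides hygromycin selection of stable transformants. The HA tag allows detection or immunoprecipitation of the expressed factor.
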