Addgene plasmid #126341: pGWB14-LYX123
Purpose: With a Nicotiana benthamiana transcription factor in PGWB14 backbone, for Agrobacterium mediated transient or stable expression corresponding transcription factor fused with a C-terminal HA tag.
Depositing lab: Silin Zhong. Depositing organization: Chinese University of Hong Kong.
Backbone
  Vector backbone: pGWB14
  Vector type: Plant Expression
  Selectable markers: Hygromycin
Growth in bacteria
  Bacterial resistance: Kanamycin, 50 μg/mL
  Growth temperature: 37°C
  Growth strain: DH5alpha
  Copy number: Low Copy
Gene/Insert
  Gene/Insert name: Niben101Scf08137g03011.1
  Species: Nicotiana benthamiana
  Promoter: CaMV 35S
  Tag / fusion protein: HA (C terminal on insert)
  Cloning method: Gibson Cloning
Terms and licenses: Academic/Nonprofit Terms; Industry Terms: Not Available to Industry
How to cite: pGWB14-LYX123 was a gift from Silin Zhong (Addgene plasmid # 126341 ; http://n2t.net/addgene:126341 ; RRID:Addgene_126341)
