>Addgene plasmid #126341 | pGWB14-LYX123 | depositor partial sequence | sequence record 241615 | Niben101Scf08137g03011.1
ATGTGTAGCAGAGGGCATTGGAGACCTCATGAAGATGAGAAACTCCGGGAGTTAGTCGCTAAATATGGAC
CTCATAATTGGAATGCTATTGCTGAAAACTTGCAAGGCAGATCAGGGAAGAGTTGTAGGTTGAGATGGTA
CAATCAGTTGGATCCAAGAATAAACAGAAGCCCATTCACAGAAGAGGAAGAAGAAAGACTACTTGCCTCT
CACAGAATTCATGGGAATAGATGGGCTATAATTGCTAGGCTTTTTCCAGGTCGTACTGATAATGCTGTTA
AAAATCATTGGCACGTTATTATGTCAAGAAGATGCAGAGAAAGATCTAAGATTTATTCTATGAGAAATAT
TGCTGCTGCCCCTAAATCAACAAGCCAACAAGACATGAATACGACTTCACCGAGTGATCATCTGCATGAT
GATAATAATATCCACAATATCATGAGAAAAAGAAGTTCCAATATTTCTATTGACCATCATCACCAATTAT
TAGAAAGATTTAATTATTATCCTTTCACTAATAATAATTCCCTTTATCCAAAAGAGCTTCATTTCAATCA
CCTTCCAGCTCATCATTTGAAGATGGATGAAGGCAAGAATAATGAAGCAGTGGAATGTTATGACTTTCTA
CGAGTGAATACAGGCTCAAATAAAAGTGAAGTTGTAGAGGATAATATTACAAGAAGGGATGCTGAGGAAG
TGGAACAAGAAGCTGGGGATAATAATTCCCTACAAAGCAAGGCTCCAGTGCGCTTTATAGATTTCCTCTC
AGTTGGAGATTCATCG
